Addgene plasmid #75706: CDK20 gRNA (BRDN0001144911)
Purpose: 3rd generation lentiviral gRNA plasmid targeting human CDK20
Depositing lab: John Doench & David Root. Depositing organization: Broad Institute. Publication: Optimized sgRNA design to maximize activity and minimize off-target effects of CRISPR-Cas9. Doench JG, Fusi N, Sullender M, Hegde M, Vaimberg EW, Donovan KF, Smith I, Tothova Z, Wilen C, Orchard R, Virgin HW, Listgarten J, Root DE. Nat Biotechnol. 2016 Jan 18. doi: 10.1038/nbt.3437. PubMed 26780180.
Backbone
  Vector backbone: lentiGuide-Puro
  Backbone manufacturer: Zhang Lab (Addgene plasmid # 52963)
  Vector type: Mammalian Expression, Lentiviral, CRISPR
  Selectable markers: Puromycin
Growth in bacteria
  Bacterial resistance: Ampicillin, 100 μg/mL
  Growth temperature: 37°C
  Growth strain: DH5alpha
  Copy number: High Copy
Gene/Insert
  Gene/Insert name: CDK20 (alt names: CDK20; NM_001039803.2)
  gRNA/shRNA sequence: AAGGCTGTGTTCCCACACGG
  Species: H. sapiens (human)
  Entrez Gene: CDK20 (a.k.a. CCRK, CDCH, P42, PNQALRE)
  Promoter: hU6
  Cloning method: Unknown
  Sequencing primers: 5′ U6-F; 3′ pS2-R
Terms and licenses: Academic/Nonprofit Terms; Industry Terms: Not Available to Industry
Depositor comments: The gRNA was designed to target the following Genbank reference sequence(s): NM_001039803.2,NM_001170639.1,NM_001170640.1,NM_012119.4,NM_178432.3. Note that this plasmid does NOT contain Cas9. It should be used in conjunction with lentiCas9-Blast (Addgene #52962) or otherwise with cell lines already expressing Cas9. Browse the full kinome gRNA library at http://www.addgene.org/pooled-library/broadgpp-human-kinome/ or visit http://www.broadinstitute.org/rnai/public/ for detailed protocols and information.
How to cite: CDK20 gRNA (BRDN0001144911) was a gift from John Doench & David Root (Addgene plasmid # 75706 ; http://n2t.net/addgene:75706 ; RRID:Addgene_75706)
