[The description below was written by a language model from this plasmid's Addgene catalogue record and pLannotate feature annotations shown in this document.]
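Description:
CDK20 gRNA (BRDN0001144911) is a third-generation lentiviral guide RNA plasmid built on the lentiGuide-Puro backbone and designed to target human CDK20 (also known as CCRK, CDCH, P42 or PNQALRE). The 8.3 kb plasmid is propagated in E. coli from a high-copy ColE1/pUC-type origin with ampicillin selection through β-lactamase. It also carries an f1 origin, an SV40 origin and remnants of lac cloning-vector sequence.

The lentiviral transfer cassette begins with an RSV promoter fused to a truncated HIV-1 5' LTR, which makes genomic RNA production in packaging cells Tat-independent. This is followed by the Ψ packaging signal with a partial gag sequence and the Rev response element for Rev-dependent nuclear export. It ends in a ΔU3 self-inactivating 3' LTR followed by an SV40 polyadenylation signal.

Within this unit, a human U6 RNA polymerase III promoter drives the CDK20-specific spacer joined to the Streptococcus pyogenes Cas9 gRNA scaffold. A cPPT/CTS element lies downstream of the scaffold and aids nuclear import of the viral genome. After it, an EF-1α core promoter with its intron A expresses puromycin N-acetyltransferase, which allows selection of transduced mammalian cells. A WPRE follows to enhance transcript expression.

The plasmid does not encode Cas9, so it must be used with a separate Cas9 vector such as lentiCas9-Blast or in cells that already express Cas9. According to the depositor, the guide was designed against several CDK20 reference transcripts and belongs to a human kinome gRNA collection. It is suited to CRISPR knockout of CDK20 in human cells.
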