Features (pLannotate 1.2.2; 29 found; start..end, strand, type, name):
     14..80      +  CDS            small t antigen (fragment): SV40 (simian virus 40) small t antigen
    106..317     +  promoter       EF-1α core promoter: core promoter for human elongation factor EF-1α
    318..1256    +  intron         EF-1α intron A: intron upstream of the start codon of human EF-1α
   1278..1877    +  CDS            PuroR (fragment): puromycin N-acetyltransferase; pac from Streptomyces; confers resistance to puromycin
   1893..2481    +  misc_feature   WPRE: woodchuck hepatitis virus posttranscriptional regulatory element
   2532..2551    +  misc_feature   cPPT/CTS (fragment): central polypurine tract and central termination sequence of HIV-1
   2553..2786    +  LTR            3' LTR (ΔU3): self-inactivating 3' long terminal repeat (LTR) from HIV-1
   2864..2985    +  polyA_signal   SV40 poly(A) signal: SV40 polyadenylation signal
   3025..3160    +  rep_origin     SV40 ori: SV40 origin of replication
   3181..3199    -  promoter       T7 promoter: promoter for bacteriophage T7 RNA polymerase
   3207..3362    +  CDS            lacZα (fragment): LacZα fragment of β-galactosidase; lacZ fragment
   3367..3795    +  rep_origin     f1 ori (sequence partly withheld): f1 bacteriophage origin of replication; arrow indicates direction of (+) strand synthesis
   3848..3952    +  promoter       AmpR promoter: bla
   3953..4813    +  CDS            AmpR: β-lactamase; bla; confers resistance to ampicillin, carbenicillin, and related antibiotics
   4984..5572    +  rep_origin     ori: high-copy-number ColE1/pMB1/pBR322/pUC origin of replication
   5755..5847    +  CDS            lacI (fragment): lac repressor; lacI; The lac repressor binds to the lac operator to inhibit transcription in E. coli. This inhibition can be relieved by adding lactose or isopropyl-β-D-thiogalactopyranoside (IPTG).
   5860..5881    +  protein_bind   CAP binding site: CAP binding activates transcription in the presence of cAMP. E. coli catabolite activator protein
   5896..5926    +  promoter       lac promoter: promoter for the E. coli lac operon
   5934..5950    +  protein_bind   lac operator: The lac repressor binds to the lac operator to inhibit transcription in E. coli. This inhibition can be relieved by adding lactose or isopropyl-β-D-thiogalactopyranoside (IPTG). lac repressor encoded by lacI
   5995..6013    +  promoter       T3 promoter: promoter for bacteriophage T3 RNA polymerase
   6041..6267    +  promoter       RSV promoter: Rous sarcoma virus enhancer/promoter
   6268..6448    +  LTR            5' LTR (truncated): truncated 5' long terminal repeat (LTR) from HIV-1
   6495..6620    +  misc_feature   HIV-1 Ψ: packaging signal of human immunodeficiency virus type 1
   6604..6967    +  CDS            HIV-1 gag (fragment): gag protein from human immunodeficiency virus 1; gag
   7113..7346    +  misc_feature   RRE: The Rev response element (RRE) of HIV-1 allows for Rev-dependent mRNA export from the nucleus to the cytoplasm.
   7723..7749    +  CDS            Rev (fragment): human immunodeficiency virus 1 (HIV-1) Rev protein; rev; enhances nuclear export of unspliced and incompletely spliced viral mRNAs
   7753..7993    +  promoter       U6 promoter: RNA polymerase III promoter for human U6 snRNA
   8023..8098    +  misc_RNA       gRNA scaffold: guide RNA scaffold for the Streptococcus pyogenes CRISPR/Cas9 system
   8154..8271    +  misc_feature   cPPT/CTS: central polypurine tract and central termination sequence of HIV-1
>Addgene plasmid #75706 | CDK20 gRNA (BRDN0001144911) | addgene full sequence | sequence record 184406 | Addgene Assembled Sequence
CCCGGGTGCAAAGATGGATAAAGTTTTAAACAGAGAGGAATCTTTGCAGCTAATGGACCTTCTAGGTCTT
GAAAGGAGTGGGAATTGGCTCCGGTGCCCGTCAGTGGGCAGAGCGCACATCGCCCACAGTCCCCGAGAAG
TTGGGGGGAGGGGTCGGCAATTGATCCGGTGCCTAGAGAAGGTGGCGCGGGGTAAACTGGGAAAGTGATG
TCGTGTACTGGCTCCGCCTTTTTCCCGAGGGTGGGGGAGAACCGTATATAAGTGCAGTAGTCGCCGTGAA
CGTTCTTTTTCGCAACGGGTTTGCCGCCAGAACACAGGTAAGTGCCGTGTGTGGTTCCCGCGGGCCTGGC
CTCTTTACGGGTTATGGCCCTTGCGTGCCTTGAATTACTTCCACCTGGCTGCAGTACGTGATTCTTGATC
CCGAGCTTCGGGTTGGAAGTGGGTGGGAGAGTTCGAGGCCTTGCGCTTAAGGAGCCCCTTCGCCTCGTGC
TTGAGTTGAGGCCTGGCCTGGGCGCTGGGGCCGCCGCGTGCGAATCTGGTGGCACCTTCGCGCCTGTCTC
GCTGCTTTCGATAAGTCTCTAGCCATTTAAAATTTTTGATGACCTGCTGCGACGCTTTTTTTCTGGCAAG
ATAGTCTTGTAAATGCGGGCCAAGATCTGCACACTGGTATTTCGGTTTTTGGGGCCGCGGGCGGCGACGG
GGCCCGTGCGTCCCAGCGCACATGTTCGGCGAGGCGGGGCCTGCGAGCGCGGCCACCGAGAATCGGACGG
GGGTAGTCTCAAGCTGGCCGGCCTGCTCTGGTGCCTGGCCTCGCGCCGCCGTGTATCGCCCCGCCCTGGG
CGGCAAGGCTGGCCCGGTCGGCACCAGTTGCGTGAGCGGAAAGATGGCCGCTTCCCGGCCCTGCTGCAGG
GAGCTCAAAATGGAGGACGCGGCGCTCGGGAGAGCGGGCGGGTGAGTCACCCACACAAAGGAAAAGGGCC
TTTCCGTCCTCAGCCGTCGCTTCATGTGACTCCACGGAGTACCGGGCGCCGTCCAGGCACCTCGATTAGT
TCTCGAGCTTTTGGAGTACGTCGTCTTTAGGTTGGGGGGAGGGGTTTTATGCGATGGAGTTTCCCCACAC
TGAGTGGGTGGAGACTGAAGTTAGGCCAGCTTGGCACTTGATGTAATTCTCCTTGGAATTTGCCCTTTTT
GAGTTTGGATCTTGGTTCATTCTCAAGCCTCAGACAGTGGTTCAAAGTTTTTTTCTTCCATTTCAGGTGT
CGTGACGTACGGCCACCATGACCGAGTACAAGCCCACGGTGCGCCTCGCCACCCGCGACGACGTCCCCAG
GGCCGTACGCACCCTCGCCGCCGCGTTCGCCGACTACCCCGCCACGCGCCACACCGTCGATCCGGACCGC
CACATCGAGCGGGTCACCGAGCTGCAAGAACTCTTCCTCACGCGCGTCGGGCTCGACATCGGCAAGGTGT
GGGTCGCGGACGACGGCGCCGCCGTGGCGGTCTGGACCACGCCGGAGAGCGTCGAAGCGGGGGCGGTGTT
CGCCGAGATCGGCCCGCGCATGGCCGAGTTGAGCGGTTCCCGGCTGGCCGCGCAGCAACAGATGGAAGGC
CTCCTGGCGCCGCACCGGCCCAAGGAGCCCGCGTGGTTCCTGGCCACCGTCGGAGTCTCGCCCGACCACC
AGGGCAAGGGTCTGGGCAGCGCCGTCGTGCTCCCCGGAGTGGAGGCGGCCGAGCGCGCCGGGGTGCCCGC
CTTCCTGGAGACCTCCGCGCCCCGCAACCTCCCCTTCTACGAGCGGCTCGGCTTCACCGTCACCGCCGAC
GTCGAGGTGCCCGAAGGACCGCGCACCTGGTGCATGACCCGCAAGCCCGGTGCCTGAACGCGTTAAGTCG
ACAATCAACCTCTGGATTACAAAATTTGTGAAAGATTGACTGGTATTCTTAACTATGTTGCTCCTTTTAC
GCTATGTGGATACGCTGCTTTAATGCCTTTGTATCATGCTATTGCTTCCCGTATGGCTTTCATTTTCTCC
TCCTTGTATAAATCCTGGTTGCTGTCTCTTTATGAGGAGTTGTGGCCCGTTGTCAGGCAACGTGGCGTGG
TGTGCACTGTGTTTGCTGACGCAACCCCCACTGGTTGGGGCATTGCCACCACCTGTCAGCTCCTTTCCGG
GACTTTCGCTTTCCCCCTCCCTATTGCCACGGCGGAACTCATCGCCGCCTGCCTTGCCCGCTGCTGGACA
GGGGCTCGGCTGTTGGGCACTGACAATTCCGTGGTGTTGTCGGGGAAATCATCGTCCTTTCCTTGGCTGC
TCGCCTGTGTTGCCACCTGGATTCTGCGCGGGACGTCCTTCTGCTACGTCCCTTCGGCCCTCAATCCAGC
GGACCTTCCTTCCCGCGGCCTGCTGCCGGCTCTGCGGCCTCTTCCGCGTCTTCGCCTTCGCCCTCAGACG
AGTCGGATCTCCCTTTGGGCCGCCTCCCCGCGTCGACTTTAAGACCAATGACTTACAAGGCAGCTGTAGA
TCTTAGCCACTTTTTAAAAGAAAAGGGGGGACTGGAAGGGCTAATTCACTCCCAACGAAGACAAGATCTG
CTTTTTGCTTGTACTGGGTCTCTCTGGTTAGACCAGATCTGAGCCTGGGAGCTCTCTGGCTAACTAGGGA
ACCCACTGCTTAAGCCTCAATAAAGCTTGCCTTGAGTGCTTCAAGTAGTGTGTGCCCGTCTGTTGTGTGA
CTCTGGTAACTAGAGATCCCTCAGACCCTTTTAGTCAGTGTGGAAAATCTCTAGCAGTACGTATAGTAGT
TCATGTCATCTTATTATTCAGTATTTATAACTTGCAAAGAAATGAATATCAGAGAGTGAGAGGAACTTGT
TTATTGCAGCTTATAATGGTTACAAATAAAGCAATAGCATCACAAATTTCACAAATAAAGCATTTTTTTC
ACTGCATTCTAGTTGTGGTTTGTCCAAACTCATCAATGTATCTTATCATGTCTGGCTCTAGCTATCCCGC
CCCTAACTCCGCCCATCCCGCCCCTAACTCCGCCCAGTTCCGCCCATTCTCCGCCCCATGGCTGACTAAT
TTTTTTTATTTATGCAGAGGCCGAGGCCGCCTCGGCCTCTGAGCTATTCCAGAAGTAGTGAGGAGGCTTT
TTTGGAGGCCTAGGGACGTACCCAATTCGCCCTATAGTGAGTCGTATTACGCGCGCTCACTGGCCGTCGT
TTTACAACGTCGTGACTGGGAAAACCCTGGCGTTACCCAACTTAATCGCCTTGCAGCACATCCCCCTTTC
GCCAGCTGGCGTAATAGCGAAGAGGCCCGCACCGATCGCCCTTCCCAACAGTTGCGCAGCCTGAATGGCG
AATGGG
[124 nt withheld, positions 3367-3490]
C
[91 nt withheld, positions 3492-3582]
A
[49 nt withheld, positions 3584-3632]
CCTTTGACGTTGGAGTCCACGTTCTTT
[37 nt withheld, positions 3660-3696]
ACCCTATCTCGGTCTATTCTTTTGATTTATAAGGGATTTTGCCGATTTCGGCCTATTGGTTAAAAAATGA
GCTGATTTAACAAAAATTTAACGCGAATTTTAACAAAATATTAACGCTTACAATTTAGGTGGCACTTTTC
GGGGAAATGTGCGCGGAACCCCTATTTGTTTATTTTTCTAAATACATTCAAATATGTATCCGCTCATGAG
ACAATAACCCTGATAAATGCTTCAATAATATTGAAAAAGGAAGAGTATGAGTATTCAACATTTCCGTGTC
GCCCTTATTCCCTTTTTTGCGGCATTTTGCCTTCCTGTTTTTGCTCACCCAGAAACGCTGGTGAAAGTAA
AAGATGCTGAAGATCAGTTGGGTGCACGAGTGGGTTACATCGAACTGGATCTCAACAGCGGTAAGATCCT
TGAGAGTTTTCGCCCCGAAGAACGTTTTCCAATGATGAGCACTTTTAAAGTTCTGCTATGTGGCGCGGTA
TTATCCCGTATTGACGCCGGGCAAGAGCAACTCGGTCGCCGCATACACTATTCTCAGAATGACTTGGTTG
AGTACTCACCAGTCACAGAAAAGCATCTTACGGATGGCATGACAGTAAGAGAATTATGCAGTGCTGCCAT
AACCATGAGTGATAACACTGCGGCCAACTTACTTCTGACAACGATCGGAGGACCGAAGGAGCTAACCGCT
TTTTTGCACAACATGGGGGATCATGTAACTCGCCTTGATCGTTGGGAACCGGAGCTGAATGAAGCCATAC
CAAACGACGAGCGTGACACCACGATGCCTGTAGCAATGGCAACAACGTTGCGCAAACTATTAACTGGCGA
ACTACTTACTCTAGCTTCCCGGCAACAATTAATAGACTGGATGGAGGCGGATAAAGTTGCAGGACCACTT
CTGCGCTCGGCCCTTCCGGCTGGCTGGTTTATTGCTGATAAATCTGGAGCCGGTGAGCGTGGGTCTCGCG
GTATCATTGCAGCACTGGGGCCAGATGGTAAGCCCTCCCGTATCGTAGTTATCTACACGACGGGGAGTCA
GGCAACTATGGATGAACGAAATAGACAGATCGCTGAGATAGGTGCCTCACTGATTAAGCATTGGTAACTG
TCAGACCAAGTTTACTCATATATACTTTAGATTGATTTAAAACTTCATTTTTAATTTAAAAGGATCTAGG
TGAAGATCCTTTTTGATAATCTCATGACCAAAATCCCTTAACGTGAGTTTTCGTTCCACTGAGCGTCAGA
CCCCGTAGAAAAGATCAAAGGATCTTCTTGAGATCCTTTTTTTCTGCGCGTAATCTGCTGCTTGCAAACA
AAAAAACCACCGCTACCAGCGGTGGTTTGTTTGCCGGATCAAGAGCTACCAACTCTTTTTCCGAAGGTAA
CTGGCTTCAGCAGAGCGCAGATACCAAATACTGTTCTTCTAGTGTAGCCGTAGTTAGGCCACCACTTCAA
GAACTCTGTAGCACCGCCTACATACCTCGCTCTGCTAATCCTGTTACCAGTGGCTGCTGCCAGTGGCGAT
AAGTCGTGTCTTACCGGGTTGGACTCAAGACGATAGTTACCGGATAAGGCGCAGCGGTCGGGCTGAACGG
GGGGTTCGTGCACACAGCCCAGCTTGGAGCGAACGACCTACACCGAACTGAGATACCTACAGCGTGAGCT
ATGAGAAAGCGCCACGCTTCCCGAAGGGAGAAAGGCGGACAGGTATCCGGTAAGCGGCAGGGTCGGAACA
GGAGAGCGCACGAGGGAGCTTCCAGGGGGAAACGCCTGGTATCTTTATAGTCCTGTCGGGTTTCGCCACC
TCTGACTTGAGCGTCGATTTTTGTGATGCTCGTCAGGGGGGCGGAGCCTATGGAAAAACGCCAGCAACGC
GGCCTTTTTACGGTTCCTGGCCTTTTGCTGGCCTTTTGCTCACATGTTCTTTCCTGCGTTATCCCCTGAT
TCTGTGGATAACCGTATTACCGCCTTTGAGTGAGCTGATACCGCTCGCCGCAGCCGAACGACCGAGCGCA
GCGAGTCAGTGAGCGAGGAAGCGGAAGAGCGCCCAATACGCAAACCGCCTCTCCCCGCGCGTTGGCCGAT
TCATTAATGCAGCTGGCACGACAGGTTTCCCGACTGGAAAGCGGGCAGTGAGCGCAACGCAATTAATGTG
AGTTAGCTCACTCATTAGGCACCCCAGGCTTTACACTTTATGCTTCCGGCTCGTATGTTGTGTGGAATTG
TGAGCGGATAACAATTTCACACAGGAAACAGCTATGACCATGATTACGCCAAGCGCGCAATTAACCCTCA
CTAAAGGGAACAAAAGCTGGAGCTGCAAGCTTAATGTAGTCTTATGCAATACTCTTGTAGTCTTGCAACA
TGGTAACGATGAGTTAGCAACATGCCTTACAAGGAGAGAAAAAGCACCGTGCATGCCGATTGGTGGAAGT
AAGGTGGTACGATCGTGCCTTATTAGGAAGGCAACAGACGGGTCTGACATGGATTGGACGAACCACTGAA
TTGCCGCATTGCAGAGATATTGTATTTAAGTGCCTAGCTCGATACATAAACGGGTCTCTCTGGTTAGACC
AGATCTGAGCCTGGGAGCTCTCTGGCTAACTAGGGAACCCACTGCTTAAGCCTCAATAAAGCTTGCCTTG
AGTGCTTCAAGTAGTGTGTGCCCGTCTGTTGTGTGACTCTGGTAACTAGAGATCCCTCAGACCCTTTTAG
TCAGTGTGGAAAATCTCTAGCAGTGGCGCCCGAACAGGGACTTGAAAGCGAAAGGGAAACCAGAGGAGCT
CTCTCGACGCAGGACTCGGCTTGCTGAAGCGCGCACGGCAAGAGGCGAGGGGCGGCGACTGGTGAGTACG
CCAAAAATTTTGACTAGCGGAGGCTAGAAGGAGAGAGATGGGTGCGAGAGCGTCAGTATTAAGCGGGGGA
GAATTAGATCGCGATGGGAAAAAATTCGGTTAAGGCCAGGGGGAAAGAAAAAATATAAATTAAAACATAT
AGTATGGGCAAGCAGGGAGCTAGAACGATTCGCAGTTAATCCTGGCCTGTTAGAAACATCAGAAGGCTGT
AGACAAATACTGGGACAGCTACAACCATCCCTTCAGACAGGATCAGAAGAACTTAGATCATTATATAATA
CAGTAGCAACCCTCTATTGTGTGCATCAAAGGATAGAGATAAAAGACACCAAGGAAGCTTTAGACAAGAT
AGAGGAAGAGCAAAACAAAAGTAAGACCACCGCACAGCAAGCGGCCGCTGATCTTCAGACCTGGAGGAGG
AGATATGAGGGACAATTGGAGAAGTGAATTATATAAATATAAAGTAGTAAAAATTGAACCATTAGGAGTA
GCACCCACCAAGGCAAAGAGAAGAGTGGTGCAGAGAGAAAAAAGAGCAGTGGGAATAGGAGCTTTGTTCC
TTGGGTTCTTGGGAGCAGCAGGAAGCACTATGGGCGCAGCGTCAATGACGCTGACGGTACAGGCCAGACA
ATTATTGTCTGGTATAGTGCAGCAGCAGAACAATTTGCTGAGGGCTATTGAGGCGCAACAGCATCTGTTG
CAACTCACAGTCTGGGGCATCAAGCAGCTCCAGGCAAGAATCCTGGCTGTGGAAAGATACCTAAAGGATC
AACAGCTCCTGGGGATTTGGGGTTGCTCTGGAAAACTCATTTGCACCACTGCTGTGCCTTGGAATGCTAG
TTGGAGTAATAAATCTCTGGAACAGATTTGGAATCACACGACCTGGATGGAGTGGGACAGAGAAATTAAC
AATTACACAAGCTTAATACACTCCTTAATTGAAGAATCGCAAAACCAGCAAGAAAAGAATGAACAAGAAT
TATTGGAATTAGATAAATGGGCAAGTTTGTGGAATTGGTTTAACATAACAAATTGGCTGTGGTATATAAA
ATTATTCATAATGATAGTAGGAGGCTTGGTAGGTTTAAGAATAGTTTTTGCTGTACTTTCTATAGTGAAT
AGAGTTAGGCAGGGATATTCACCATTATCGTTTCAGACCCACCTCCCAACCCCGAGGGGACCCAGAGAGG
GCCTATTTCCCATGATTCCTTCATATTTGCATATACGATACAAGGCTGTTAGAGAGATAATTAGAATTAA
TTTGACTGTAAACACAAAGATATTAGTACAAAATACGTGACGTAGAAAGTAATAATTTCTTGGGTAGTTT
GCAGTTTTAAAATTATGTTTTAAAATGGACTATCATATGCTTACCGTAACTTGAAAGTATTTCGATTTCT
TGGCTTTATATATCTTGTGGAAAGGACGAAACACCGAAGGCTGTGTTCCCACACGGGTTTTAGAGCTAGA
AATAGCAAGTTAAAATAAGGCTAGTCCGTTATCAACTTGAAAAAGTGGCACCGAGTCGGTGCTTTTTTAA
GCTTGGCGTAACTAGATCTTGAGACAAATGGCAGTATTCATCCACAATTTTAAAAGAAAAGGGGGGATTG
GGGGGTACAGTGCAGGGGAAAGAATAGTAGACATAATAGCAACAGACATACAAACTAAAGAATTACAAAA
ACAAATTACAAAAATTCAAAATTTTCGGGTTTATTACAGGGACAGCAGAGATCCACTTTGGCGCCGGCTC
GAGGGGG
