>Addgene plasmid #75706 | CDK20 gRNA (BRDN0001144911) | depositor partial sequence | sequence record 143166 | Target Sequence
AAGGCTGTGTTCCCACACGG
