>Addgene plasmid #75706 | CDK20 gRNA (BRDN0001144911) | addgene partial sequence | sequence record 184405 | hU6-F
ACGTGACGTAGAAAGTAATAATTTCTTGGGTAGTTTGCAGTTTTAAAATTATGTTTTAAAATGGACTATC
ATATGCTTACCGTAACTTGAAAGTATTTCGATTTCTTGGCTTTATATATCTTGTGGAAAGGACGAAACAC
CGAAGGCTGTGTTCCCACACGGGTTTTAGAGCTAGAAATAGCAAGTTAAAATAAGGCTAGTCCGTTATCA
ACTTGAAAAAGTGGCACCGAGTCGGTGCTTTTTTAAGCTTGGCGTAACTAGATCTTGAGACAAATGGCAG
TATTCATCCACAATTTTAAAAGAAAAGGGGGGATTGGGGGGTACAGTGCAGGGGAAAGAATAGTAGACAT
AATAGCAACAGACATACAAACTAAAGAATTACAAAAACAAATTACAAAAATTCAAAATTTTCGGGTTTAT
TACAGGGACAGCAGAGATCCACTTTGGCGCCGGCTCGAGGGGGCCCGGGTGCAAAGATGGATAAAGTTTT
AAACAGAGAGGAATCTTTGCAGCTAATGGACCTTCTAGGTCTTGAAAGGAGTGGGAATTGGCTCCGGTGC
CCGTCAGTGG
